>Addgene plasmid #227453 | pk335-CARGO-6mer-PrPro | addgene full sequence | sequence record 452220 | Addgene NGS Result
TTGAGATCCTTTTTTTCTGCGCGTAATCTGCTGCTTGCAAACAAAAAAACCACCGCTACCAGCGGTGGTT
TGTTTGCCGGATCAAGAGCTACCAACTCTTTTTCCGAAGGTAACTGGCTTCAGCAGAGCGCAGATACCAA
ATACTGTTCTTCTAGTGTAGCCGTAGTTAGGCCACCACTTCAAGAACTCTGTAGCACCGCCTACATACCT
CGCTCTGCTAATCCTGTTACCAGTGGCTGCTGCCAGTGGCGATAAGTCGTGTCTTACCGGGTTGGACTCA
AGACGATAGTTACCGGATAAGGCGCAGCGGTCGGGCTGAACGGGGGGTTCGTGCACACAGCCCAGCTTGG
AGCGAACGACCTACACCGAACTGAGATACCTACAGCGTGAGCTATGAGAAAGCGCCACGCTTCCCGAAGG
GAGAAAGGCGGACAGGTATCCGGTAAGCGGCAGGGTCGGAACAGGAGAGCGCACGAGGGAGCTTCCAGGG
GGAAACGCCTGGTATCTTTATAGTCCTGTCGGGTTTCGCCACCTCTGACTTGAGCGTCGATTTTTGTGAT
GCTCGTCAGGGGGGCGGAGCCTATGGAAAAACGCCAGCAACGCGGCCTTTTTACGGTTCCTGGCCTTTTG
CTGGCCTTTTGCTCACATGTGTTTAAGAGCTATGCTGGAAACAGCATAGCAAGTTTAAATAAGGCTAGTC
CGTTATCAACTTGAAAAAGTGGCACCGAGTCGGTGCTTTTTTTCTCGAGTACTAGGATCCATTAGGCTTT
CCCATGATTCCTTCATATTTGCATATACGATACAAGGCTGTTAGAGAGATAATTGGAATTAATTTGACTG
TAAACACAAAGATATTAGTACAAAATACGTGACGTAGAAAGTAATAATTTCTTGGGTAGTTTGCAGTTTT
AAAATTATGTTTTAAAATGGACTATCATATGCTTACCGTAACTTGAAAGTATTTCGATTTCTTGGCTTTA
TATATCTTGTGGAAAGGACGAAACACCGCTTCCTTCCTGAGCCCGAAAGTTTAAGAGCTATGCTGGAAAC
AGCATAGCAAGTTTAAATAAGGCTAGTCCGTTATCAACTTGAAAAAGTGGCACCGAGTCGGTGCTTTTTT
TCTCGAGTACTAGGATCCATTAGGCTTTCCCATGATTCCTTCATATTTGCATATACGATACAAGGCTGTT
AGAGAGATAATTGGAATTAATTTGACTGTAAACACAAAGATATTAGTACAAAATACGTGACGTAGAAAGT
AATAATTTCTTGGGTAGTTTGCAGTTTTAAAATTATGTTTTAAAATGGACTATCATATGCTTACCGTAAC
TTGAAAGTATTTCGATTTCTTGGCTTTATATATCTTGTGGAAAGGACGAAACACCGGGCAGGCCAGGATG
CTCTCGGTTTAAGAGCTATGCTGGAAACAGCATAGCAAGTTTAAATAAGGCTAGTCCGTTATCAACTTGA
AAAAGTGGCACCGAGTCGGTGCTTTTTTTCTCGAGTACTAGGATCCATTAGGCTTTCCCATGATTCCTTC
ATATTTGCATATACGATACAAGGCTGTTAGAGAGATAATTGGAATTAATTTGACTGTAAACACAAAGATA
TTAGTACAAAATACGTGACGTAGAAAGTAATAATTTCTTGGGTAGTTTGCAGTTTTAAAATTATGTTTTA
AAATGGACTATCATATGCTTACCGTAACTTGAAAGTATTTCGATTTCTTGGCTTTATATATCTTGTGGAA
AGGACGAAACACCGTCCTAAGCTCCTTCCCGAAGGTTTAAGAGCTATGCTGGAAACAGCATAGCAAGTTT
AAATAAGGCTAGTCCGTTATCAACTTGAAAAAGTGGCACCGAGTCGGTGCTTTTTTTCTCGAGTACTAGG
ATCCATTAGGCTTTCCCATGATTCCTTCATATTTGCATATACGATACAAGGCTGTTAGAGAGATAATTGG
AATTAATTTGACTGTAAACACAAAGATATTAGTACAAAATACGTGACGTAGAAAGTAATAATTTCTTGGG
TAGTTTGCAGTTTTAAAATTATGTTTTAAAATGGACTATCATATGCTTACCGTAACTTGAAAGTATTTCG
ATTTCTTGGCTTTATATATCTTGTGGAAAGGACGAAACACCGGCGGGCAGTCCAGAAAAACCGTTTAAGA
GCTATGCTGGAAACAGCATAGCAAGTTTAAATAAGGCTAGTCCGTTATCAACTTGAAAAAGTGGCACCGA
GTCGGTGCTTTTTTTCTCGAGTACTAGGATCCATTAGGCTTTCCCATGATTCCTTCATATTTGCATATAC
GATACAAGGCTGTTAGAGAGATAATTGGAATTAATTTGACTGTAAACACAAAGATATTAGTACAAAATAC
GTGACGTAGAAAGTAATAATTTCTTGGGTAGTTTGCAGTTTTAAAATTATGTTTTAAAATGGACTATCAT
ATGCTTACCGTAACTTGAAAGTATTTCGATTTCTTGGCTTTATATATCTTGTGGAAAGGACGAAACACCG
CCCTTTAACTCTTGCCGGTCGTTTAAGAGCTATGCTGGAAACAGCATAGCAAGTTTAAATAAGGCTAGTC
CGTTATCAACTTGAAAAAGTGGCACCGAGTCGGTGCTTTTTTTCTCGAGTACTAGGATCCATTAGGCTTT
CCCATGATTCCTTCATATTTGCATATACGATACAAGGCTGTTAGAGAGATAATTGGAATTAATTTGACTG
TAAACACAAAGATATTAGTACAAAATACGTGACGTAGAAAGTAATAATTTCTTGGGTAGTTTGCAGTTTT
AAAATTATGTTTTAAAATGGACTATCATATGCTTACCGTAACTTGAAAGTATTTCGATTTCTTGGCTTTA
TATATCTTGTGGAAAGGACGAAACACCGGTGGGCTGTCACGCGTCATTGTTTAAGAGCTATGCTGGAAAC
AGCATAGCAAGTTTAAATAAGGCTAGTCCGTTATCAACTTGAAAAAGTGGCACCGAGTCGGTGCTTTTTT
TCTCGAGTACTAGGATCCATTAGGCTTTCCCATGATTCCTTCATATTTGCATATACGATACAAGGCTGTT
AGAGAGATAATTGGAATTAATTTGACTGTAAACACAAAGATATTAGTACAAAATACGTGACGTAGAAAGT
AATAATTTCTTGGGTAGTTTGCAGTTTTAAAATTATGTTTTAAAATGGACTATCATATGCTTACCGTAAC
TTGAAAGTATTTCGATTTCTTGGCTTTATATATCTTGTGGAAAGGACGAAACACCGTTTTTTTTCTAGAG
GTACCCGTTACATAACTTACGGTAAATGGCCCGCCTGGCTGACCGCCCAACGACCCCCGCCCATTGACGT
CAATAGTAACGCCAATAGGGACTTTCCATTGACGTCAATGGGTGGAGTATTTACGGTAAACTGCCCACTT
GGCAGTACATCAAGTGTATCATATGCCAAGTACGCCCCCTATTGACGTCAATGACGGTAAATGGCCCGCC
TGGCATTGTGCCCAGTACATGACCTTATGGGACTTTCCTACTTGGCAGTACATCTACGTATTAGTCATCG
CTATTACCATGGTCGAGGTGAGCCCCACGTTCTGCTTCACTCTCCCCATCTCCCCCCCCTCCCCACCCCC
AATTTTGTATTTATTTATTTTTTAATTATTTTGTGCAGCGATGGGGGCGGGGGGGGGGGGGGGGGGCGCG
CGCSAGGGGGGGGGGGGGGGGGSGAGGGGSGGGGSGGGGSGAGGSGGAGAGGTGCGGCGGCAGCCAATCA
GAGCGGCGCGCTCCGAAAGTTTCCTTTTATGGCGAGGCGGCGGCGGCGGCGGCCCTATAAAAAGCGAAGC
GCGCGGCGGGCGGGAGTCGCTGCGCGCTGCCTTCGCCCCGTGCCCCGCTCCGCCGCCGCCTCGCGCCGCC
CGCCCCGGCTCTGACTGACCGCGTTACTCCCACAGGTGAGCGGGCGGGACGGCCCTTCTCCTCCGGGCTG
TAATTAGCTGAGCAAGAGGTAAGGGTTTAAGGGATGGTTGGTTGGTGGGGTATTAATGTTTAATTACCTG
GAGCACCTGCCTGAAATCACTTTTTTTCAGGTTGGACCGGTGCCACCATGAGCGAGCTGATTAAGGAGAA
CATGCACATGAAGCTGTACATGGAGGGCACCGTGGACAACCATCACTTCAAGTGCACATCCGAGGGCGAA
GGCAAGCCCTACGAGGGCACCCAGACCATGAGAATCAAGGTGGTCGAGGGCGGCCCTCTCCCCTTCGCCT
TCGACATCCTGGCTACTAGCTTCCTCTACGGCAGCAAGACCTTCATCAACCACACCCAGGGCATCCCCGA
CTTCTTCAAGCAGTCCTTCCCTGAGGGCTTCACATGGGAGAGAGTCACCACATACGATGACGGGGGCGTG
CTGACCGCTACCCAGGACACCAGCCTCCAGGACGGCTGCCTCATCTACAACGTCAAGATCAGAGGGGTGA
ACTTCACATCCAACGGCCCTGTGATGCAGAAGAAAACACTCGGCTGGGAGGCCTTCACCGAGACGCTGTA
CCCCGCTGACGGCGGCCTGGAAGGCAGAAACGACATGGCCCTGAAGCTCGTGGGCGGGAGCCATCTGATC
GCAAACATCAAGACCACATATAGATCCAAGAAACCCGCTAAGAACCTCAAGATGCCTGGCGTCTACTATG
TGGACTACAGACTGGAAAGAATCAAGGAGGCCAACAACGAAACCTACGTCGAGCAGCACGAGGTGGCAGT
GGCCAGATACTGCGACCTCCCTAGCAAACTGGGGCACAAGCTTAATTAAGAATTCCTAGAGCTCGCTGAT
CAGCCTCGACTGTGCCTTCTAGTTGCCAGCCATCTGTTGTTTGCCCCTCCCCCGTGCCTTCCTTGACCCT
GGAAGGTGCCACTCCCACTGTCCTTTCCTAATAAAATGAGGAAATTGCATCGCATTGTCTGAGTAGGTGT
CATTCTATTCTGGGGGGTGGGGTGGGGCAGGACAGCAAGGGGGAGGATTGGGAAGAGAATAGCAGGCATG
CTGGGGAGCTCTCGAAGCCGCGGTGCGGGTGCCAGGGCGTGCCCTTGGGCTCCCCGGGCGCGTACTCCAC
CTCACCCATCGCAGGAACCCCTAGTGATGGAGTTGGCCACTCCCTCTCTGCGCGCTCGCTCGCTCACTGA
GGCCGGGCGACCAAAGGTCGCCCGACGCCCGGGCTTTGCCCGGGCGGCCTCAGTGAGCGAGCGAGCGCGC
AGCTGCCTGCAGGGGCGCCTGATGCGGTATTTTCTCCTTACGCATCTGTGCGGTATTTCACACCGCATA
[95 nt withheld, positions 5320-5414]
T
[46 nt withheld, positions 5416-5461]
C
[141 nt withheld, positions 5463-5603]
CCTTTGACGTTGGAGTCCACGTTCTTT
[37 nt withheld, positions 5631-5667]
ACTCTATCTCGGGCTATTCTTTTGATTTATAAGGGATTTTGCCGATTTCGGTCTATTGGTTAAAAAATGA
GCTGATTTAACAAAAATTTAACGCGAATTTTAACAAAATATTAACGTTTACAATTTTATGGTGCACTCTC
AGTACAATCTGCTCTGATGCCGCATAGTGCTTTTCCCAAGGCAGTCTGGAGCATGCGCTTTAGCAGCCCC
GCTGGGCACTTGGCGCTACACAAGTGGCCTCTGGCCTCGCACACATTCCACATCCACCGGTAGGCGCCAA
CCGGCTCCGTTCTTTGGTGGCCCCTTCGCGCCACCTTCTACTCCTCCCCTAGTCAGGAAGTTCCCCCCCG
CCCCGCAGCTCGCGTCGTGCAGGACGTGACAAATGGAAGTAGCACGTCTCACTAGTCTCGTGCAGATGGA
CAGCACCGCTGAGCAATGGAAGCGGGTAGGCCTTTGGGGCAGCGGCCAATAGCAGCTTTGCTCCTTCGCT
TTCTGGGCTCAGAGGCTGGGAAGGGGTGGGTCCGGGGGCGGGCTCAGGGGCGGGCTCAGGGGCGGGGCGG
GCGCCCGAAGGTCCTCCGGAGGCCCGGCATTCTGCACGCTTCAAAAGCGCACGTCTGCCGCGCTGTTCTC
CTCTTCCTCATCTCCGGGCCTTTCGACCGATCATCAAGCTGCACGTGTTGACAATTAATCATCGGCATAG
TATATCGGCATAGTATAATACGACTCACTATAGGAGGGCCACCATGGGATCGGCCATTGAACAAGATGGA
TTGCACGCAGGTTCTCCGGCCGCTTGGGTGGAGAGGCTATTCGGCTATGACTGGGCACAACAGACAATCG
GCTGCTCTGATGCCGCCGTGTTCCGGCTGTCAGCGCAGGGGCGCCCGGTTCTTTTTGTCAAGACCGACCT
GTCCGGTGCCCTGAATGAACTGCAGGACGAGGCAGCGCGGCTATCGTGGCTGGCCACGACGGGCGTTCCT
TGCGCAGCTGTGCTCGACGTTGTCACTGAAGCGGGAAGGGACTGGCTGCTATTGGGCGAAGTGCCGGGGC
AGGATCTCCTGTCATCTCACCTTGCTCCTGCCGAGAAAGTATCCATCATGGCTGATGCAATGCGGCGGCT
GCATACGCTTGATCCGGCTACCTGCCCATTCGACCACCAAGCGAAACATCGCATCGAGCGAGCACGTACT
CGGATGGAAGCCGGTCTTGTCGATCAGGATGATCTGGACGAAGAGCATCAGGGGCTCGCGCCAGCCGAAC
TGTTCGCCAGGCTCAAGGCGCGCATGCCCGACGGCGAGGATCTCGTCGTGACCCATGGCGATGCCTGCTT
GCCGAATATCATGGTGGAAAATGGCCGCTTTTCTGGATTCATCGACTGTGGCCGGCTGGGTGTGGCGGAC
CGCTATCAGGACATAGCGTTGGCTACCCGTGATATTGCTGAAGAGCTTGGCGGCGAATGGGCTGACCGCT
TCCTCGTGCTTTACGGTATCGCCGCTCCCGATTCGCAGCGCATCGCCTTCTATCGCCTTCTTGACGAGTT
CTTCTGATCGAGAAATTGATGATCTATTAAACAATAAAGACGTCCACATGGAAGTGCAAACTATTAACTG
GCGAACTACTTACTCTAGCTTCCCGGCAACAATTAATAGACTGGATGGAGGCGGATAAAGTTGCAGGACC
ACTTCTGCGCTCGGCCCTTCCGGCTGGCTGGTTTATTGCTGATAAATCTGGAGCCGGTGAGCGTGGAAGC
CGCGGTATCATTGCAGCACTGGGGCCAGATGGTAAGCCCTCCCGTATCGTAGTTATCTACACGACGGGGA
GTCAGGCAACTATGGATGAACGAAATAGACAGATCGCTGAGATAGGTGCCTCACTGATTAAGCATTGGTA
ACTGTCAGACCAAGTTTACTCATATATACTTTAGATTGATTTAAAACTTCATTTTTAATTTAAAAGGATC
TAGGTGAAGATCCTTTTTGATAATCTCATGACCAAAATCCCTTAACGTGAGTTTTCGTTCCACTGAGCGT
CAGACCCCGTAGAAAAGATCAAAGGATCTTC
Features (pLannotate 1.2.2; 30 found; start..end, strand, type, name):
      1..589     +  rep_origin     ori: high-copy-number ColE1/pMB1/pBR322/pUC origin of replication
    669..736     +  misc_RNA       tracrRNA (fragment): trans-activating CRISPR RNA for the Streptococcus pyogenes CRISPR/Cas9 system
    768..999     +  promoter       U6 promoter: RNA polymerase III promoter for human U6 snRNA
   1047..1114    +  misc_RNA       tracrRNA (fragment): trans-activating CRISPR RNA for the Streptococcus pyogenes CRISPR/Cas9 system
   1146..1377    +  promoter       U6 promoter: RNA polymerase III promoter for human U6 snRNA
   1425..1492    +  misc_RNA       tracrRNA (fragment): trans-activating CRISPR RNA for the Streptococcus pyogenes CRISPR/Cas9 system
   1524..1755    +  promoter       U6 promoter: RNA polymerase III promoter for human U6 snRNA
   1803..1870    +  misc_RNA       tracrRNA (fragment): trans-activating CRISPR RNA for the Streptococcus pyogenes CRISPR/Cas9 system
   1902..2133    +  promoter       U6 promoter: RNA polymerase III promoter for human U6 snRNA
   2181..2248    +  misc_RNA       tracrRNA (fragment): trans-activating CRISPR RNA for the Streptococcus pyogenes CRISPR/Cas9 system
   2280..2511    +  promoter       U6 promoter: RNA polymerase III promoter for human U6 snRNA
   2559..2626    +  misc_RNA       tracrRNA (fragment): trans-activating CRISPR RNA for the Streptococcus pyogenes CRISPR/Cas9 system
   2658..2889    +  promoter       U6 promoter: RNA polymerase III promoter for human U6 snRNA
   2937..3004    +  misc_RNA       tracrRNA (fragment): trans-activating CRISPR RNA for the Streptococcus pyogenes CRISPR/Cas9 system
   3036..3267    +  promoter       U6 promoter: RNA polymerase III promoter for human U6 snRNA
   3296..3581    +  enhancer       CMV enhancer: human cytomegalovirus immediate early enhancer; contains an 18-bp deletion relative to the standard CMV enhancer
   3583..3862    +  promoter       chicken β-actin promoter: No description available
   3863..4090    +  intron         hybrid intron: hybrid between chicken β-actin (CBA) and minute virus of mice (MMV) introns (Gray et al., 2011)
   4108..4809    +  CDS            TagBFP: monomeric blue fluorescent protein mammalian codon-optimized
   4840..4951    +  polyA_signal   bGH poly(A) signal: bovine growth hormone polyadenylation signal
   5051..5120    +  protein_bind   attB: attB site for the φC31 integrase (Groth et al., 2000) phage φC31 integrase
   5123..5263    +  repeat_region  AAV2 ITR: inverted terminal repeat of adeno-associated virus serotype 2 inverted
   5268..5319    -  misc_feature   bom (fragment): basis of mobility region from pBR322
   5338..5793    +  rep_origin     f1 ori (sequence partly withheld): f1 bacteriophage origin of replication; arrow indicates direction of (+) strand synthesis
   5794..5835    -  misc_feature   bom (fragment): basis of mobility region from pBR322
   5836..6322    +  promoter       PGK promoter: mouse phosphoglycerate kinase 1 promoter
   6344..6391    +  promoter       EM7 promoter: synthetic bacterial promoter&nbsp
   6411..7214    +  CDS            NeoR/KanR: aminoglycoside phosphotransferase from Tn5; aph(3')-II (or nptII); confers resistance to neomycin, kanamycin, and G418 (Geneticin®)
   7218..7254    +  polyA_signal   PGK poly(A) signal (fragment): mouse phosphoglycerate kinase 1 polyadenylation signal
   7263..7557    +  CDS            bla(M) (fragment): β-lactamase lacking the signal sequence; bla(M); allows cytosolic expression of β-lactamase
