[The description below was written by a language model from this plasmid's Addgene catalogue record and pLannotate feature annotations shown in this document.]
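Description:
pk335-CARGO-6mer-PrPro is a 7.7 kb mammalian CRISPR guide-expression plasmid built on the pk335-BFP backbone. It carries a six-guide array that directs Streptococcus pyogenes Cas9 or dCas9 to the mouse Prdm8-Fgf5 locus, specifically to the region at or upstream of the Prdm8 promoter. The plasmid encodes no Cas9 itself, so the nuclease or dCas9 fusion must be supplied separately.

The annotated sequence shows a tandem series of human U6 (RNA polymerase III) promoters alternating with S. pyogenes guide scaffold (tracrRNA-derived) segments. Each guide is therefore transcribed from its own U6 unit rather than processed from one long transcript. The table lists seven U6 promoters and seven scaffold fragments. The array begins with a scaffold that has no annotated promoter before it and ends with a U6 promoter that has no annotated scaffold after it. This is one repeat more than the six guides recorded, and the record does not explain the extra flanking copies.

Downstream of the array, a CMV enhancer/chicken β-actin promoter with a hybrid intron drives TagBFP, terminated by a bGH polyadenylation signal, which marks transfected cells by blue fluorescence. A single NeoR/KanR gene sits behind both the mouse PGK promoter and the bacterial EM7 promoter, so it gives G418 selection in mammalian cells and kanamycin selection in E. coli. Propagation relies on a high-copy ColE1/pUC origin, and an f1 origin is also present. A φC31 attB site is annotated, which could serve for integrase-mediated genomic insertion, though the record does not state this use. Only a single AAV2 ITR and a β-lactamase fragment are annotated, and these look like backbone remnants. The highly repetitive array probably explains the use of a recombination-deficient growth strain.
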