Addgene plasmid #227453: pk335-CARGO-6mer-PrPro
Purpose: 6-mer gRNA array targeting Sp dCas9/Cas9 to the Prdm8-Fgf5 locus
Depositing lab: Joanna Wysocka. Depositing organization: Stanford University. Publication: Long-range regulation of transcription scales with genomic distance in a gene-specific manner. Jensen CL, Chen LF, Swigut T, Crocker OJ, Yao D, Bassik MC, Ferrell JE Jr, Boettiger AN, Wysocka J. Mol Cell. 2025 Jan 16;85(2):347-361.e7. doi: 10.1016/j.molcel.2024.10.021. Epub 2024 Dec 2. PubMed 39626660.
Backbone
  Vector backbone: pk335-BFP
  Vector type: CRISPR
  Selectable markers: Neomycin (select with G418) ; TagBFP
Growth in bacteria
  Bacterial resistance: Kanamycin, 50 μg/mL
  Growth temperature: 37°C
  Growth strain: NEB Stable
  Copy number: High Copy
Gene/Insert
  Gene/Insert name: CARGO to Prdm8 promoter Upstream Prdm8 (alt name: CARGOPrPro)
  gRNA/shRNA sequence: CTTCCTTCCTGAGCCCGAAA, GGCAGGCCAGGATGCTCTCG, TCCTAAGCTCCTTCCCGAAG, GCGGGCAGTCCAGAAAAACC, CCCTTTAACTCTTGCCGGTC, GTGGGCTGTCACGCGTCATT
  Species: M. musculus (mouse), Synthetic
  Cloning method: Other
Terms and licenses: Academic/Nonprofit Terms; Industry Terms: Not Available to Industry
How to cite: pk335-CARGO-6mer-PrPro was a gift from Joanna Wysocka (Addgene plasmid # 227453 ; http://n2t.net/addgene:227453 ; RRID:Addgene_227453)
